>Addgene plasmid #134842 | pAK_DR30_EF1a_CasRx_Puro | addgene full sequence | sequence record 266572 | Addgene NGS Result
GTGAACGGATCGGCACTGCGTGCGCCAATTCTGCAGACAAATGGCAGTATTCATCCACAATTTTAAAAGA
AAAGGGGGGATTGGGGGGTACAGTGCAGGGGAAAGAATAGTAGACATAATAGCAACAGACATACAAACTA
AAGAATTACAAAAACAAATTACAAAAATTCAAAATTTTCGGGTTTATTACAGGGACAGCAGAGATCCAGT
TTGGTTAATGAGGGCCTATTTCCCATGATTCCTTCATATTTGCATATACGATACAAGGCTGTTAGAGAGA
TAATTAGAATTAATTTGACTGTAAACACAAAGATATTAGTACAAAATACGTGACGTAGAAAGTAATAATT
TCTTGGGTAGTTTGCAGTTTTAAAATTATGTTTTAAAATGGACTATCATATGCTTACCGTAACTTGAAAG
TATTTCGATTTCTTGGCTTTATATATCTTGTGGAAAGGACGAAACACCGAACCCCTACCAACTGGTCGGG
GTTTGAAACGGAGACGGTTGTACGTCTCTTTTTTATTAATGCAAAGATGGATAAAGTTTTAAACAGAGAG
GAATCTTTGCAGCTAATGGACCTTCTAGGTCTTGAAAGGAGTGGGAATTGGCTCCGGTGCCCGTCAGTGG
GCAGAGCGCACATCGCCCACAGTCCCCGAGAAGTTGGGGGGAGGGGTCGGCAATTGAACCGGTGCCTAGA
GAAGGTGGCGCGGGGTAAACTGGGAAAGTGATGTCGTGTACTGGCTCCGCCTTTTTCCCGAGGGTGGGGG
AGAACCGTATATAAGTGCAGTAGTCGCCGTGAACGTTCTTTTTCGCAACGGGTTTGCCGCCAGAACACAG
GTAAGTGCCGTGTGTGGTTCCCGCGGGCCTGGCCTCTTTACGGGTTATGGCCCTTGCGTGCCTTGAATTA
CTTCCACCTGGCTGCAGTACGTGATTCTTGATCCCGAGCTTCGGGTTGGAAGTGGGTGGGAGAGTTCGAG
GCCTTGCGCTTAAGGAGCCCCTTCGCCTCGTGCTTGAGTTGAGGCCTGGCCTGGGCGCTGGGGCCGCCGC
GTGCGAATCTGGTGGCACCTTCGCGCCTGTCTCGCTGCTTTCGATAAGTCTCTAGCCATTTAAAATTTTT
GATGACCTGCTGCGACGCTTTTTTTCTGGCAAGATAGTCTTGTAAATGCGGGCCAAGATCTGCACACTGG
TATTTCGGTTTTTGGGGCCGCGGGCGGCGACGGGGCCCGTGCGTCCCAGCGCACATGTTCGGCGAGGCGG
GGCCTGCGAGCGCGGCCACCGAGAATCGGACGGGGGTAGTCTCAAGCTGGCCGGCCTGCTCTGGTGCCTG
GCCTCGCGCCGCCGTGTATCGCCCCGCCCTGGGCGGCAAGGCTGGCCCGGTCGGCACCAGTTGCGTGAGC
GGAAAGATGGCCGCTTCCCGGCCCTGCTGCAGGGAGCTCAAAATGGAGGACGCGGCGCTCGGGAGAGCGG
GCGGGTGAGTCACCCACACAAAGGAAAAGGGCCTTTCCGTCCTCAGCCGTCGCTTCATGTGACTCCACGG
AGTACCGGGCGCCGTCCAGGCACCTCGATTAGTTCTCGAGCTTTTGGAGTACGTCGTCTTTAGGTTGGGG
GGAGGGGTTTTATGCGATGGAGTTTCCCCACACTGAGTGGGTGGAGACTGAAGTTAGGCCAGCTTGGCAC
TTGATGTAATTCTCCTTGGAATTTGCCCTTTTTGAGTTTGGATCTTGGTTCATTCTCAAGCCTCAGACAG
TGGTTCAAAGTTTTTTTCTTCCATTTCAGGTGTCGTGACGTACGGCCACCATGAGCCCCAAGAAGAAGAG
AAAGGTGGAGGCCAGCATCGAAAAAAAAAAGTCCTTCGCCAAGGGCATGGGCGTGAAGTCCACACTCGTG
TCCGGCTCCAAAGTGTACATGACAACCTTCGCCGAAGGCAGCGACGCCAGGCTGGAAAAGATCGTGGAGG
GCGACAGCATCAGGAGCGTGAATGAGGGCGAGGCCTTCAGCGCTGAAATGGCCGATAAAAACGCCGGCTA
TAAGATCGGCAACGCCAAATTCAGCCATCCTAAGGGCTACGCCGTGGTGGCTAACAACCCTCTGTATACA
GGACCCGTCCAGCAGGATATGCTCGGCCTGAAGGAAACTCTGGAAAAGAGGTACTTCGGCGAGAGCGCTG
ATGGCAATGACAATATTTGTATCCAGGTGATCCATAACATCCTGGACATTGAAAAAATCCTCGCCGAATA
CATTACCAACGCCGCCTACGCCGTCAACAATATCTCCGGCCTGGATAAGGACATTATTGGATTCGGCAAG
TTCTCCACAGTGTATACCTACGACGAATTCAAAGACCCCGAGCACCATAGGGCCGCTTTCAACAATAACG
ATAAGCTCATCAACGCCATCAAGGCCCAGTATGACGAGTTCGACAACTTCCTCGATAACCCCAGACTCGG
CTATTTCGGCCAGGCCTTTTTCAGCAAGGAGGGCAGAAATTACATCATCAATTACGGCAACGAATGCTAT
GACATTCTGGCCCTCCTGAGCGGACTGAGGCACTGGGTGGTCCATAACAACGAAGAAGAGTCCAGGATCT
CCAGGACCTGGCTCTACAACCTCGATAAGAACCTCGACAACGAATACATCTCCACCCTCAACTACCTCTA
CGACAGGATCACCAATGAGCTGACCAACTCCTTCTCCAAGAACTCCGCCGCCAACGTGAACTATATTGCC
GAAACTCTGGGAATCAACCCTGCCGAATTCGCCGAACAATATTTCAGATTCAGCATTATGAAAGAGCAGA
AAAACCTCGGATTCAATATCACCAAGCTCAGGGAAGTGATGCTGGACAGGAAGGATATGTCCGAGATCAG
GAAAAATCATAAGGTGTTCGACTCCATCAGGACCAAGGTCTACACCATGATGGACTTTGTGATTTATAGG
TATTACATCGAAGAGGATGCCAAGGTGGCTGCCGCCAATAAGTCCCTCCCCGATAATGAGAAGTCCCTGA
GCGAGAAGGATATCTTTGTGATTAACCTGAGGGGCTCCTTCAACGACGACCAGAAGGATGCCCTCTACTA
CGATGAAGCTAATAGAATTTGGAGAAAGCTCGAAAATATCATGCACAACATCAAGGAATTTAGGGGAAAC
AAGACAAGAGAGTATAAGAAGAAGGACGCCCCTAGACTGCCCAGAATCCTGCCCGCTGGCCGTGATGTTT
CCGCCTTCAGCAAACTCATGTATGCCCTGACCATGTTCCTGGATGGCAAGGAGATCAACGACCTCCTGAC
CACCCTGATTAATAAATTCGATAACATCCAGAGCTTCCTGAAGGTGATGCCTCTCATCGGAGTCAACGCT
AAGTTCGTGGAGGAATACGCCTTTTTCAAAGACTCCGCCAAGATCGCCGATGAGCTGAGGCTGATCAAGT
CCTTCGCTAGAATGGGAGAACCTATTGCCGATGCCAGGAGGGCCATGTATATCGACGCCATCCGTATTTT
AGGAACCAACCTGTCCTATGATGAGCTCAAGGCCCTCGCCGACACCTTTTCCCTGGACGAGAACGGAAAC
AAGCTCAAGAAAGGCAAGCACGGCATGAGAAATTTCATTATTAATAACGTGATCAGCAATAAAAGGTTCC
ACTACCTGATCAGATACGGTGATCCTGCCCACCTCCATGAGATCGCCAAAAACGAGGCCGTGGTGAAGTT
CGTGCTCGGCAGGATCGCTGACATCCAGAAAAAACAGGGCCAGAACGGCAAGAACCAGATCGACAGGTAC
TACGAAACTTGTATCGGAAAGGATAAGGGCAAGAGCGTGAGCGAAAAGGTGGACGCTCTCACAAAGATCA
TCACCGGAATGAACTACGACCAATTCGACAAGAAAAGGAGCGTCATTGAGGACACCGGCAGGGAAAACGC
CGAGAGGGAGAAGTTTAAAAAGATCATCAGCCTGTACCTCACCGTGATCTACCACATCCTCAAGAATATT
GTCAATATCAACGCCAGGTACGTCATCGGATTCCATTGCGTCGAGCGTGATGCTCAACTGTACAAGGAGA
AAGGCTACGACATCAATCTCAAGAAACTGGAAGAGAAGGGATTCAGCTCCGTCACCAAGCTCTGCGCTGG
CATTGATGAAACTGCCCCCGATAAGAGAAAGGACGTGGAAAAGGAGATGGCTGAAAGAGCCAAGGAGAGC
ATTGACAGCCTCGAGAGCGCCAACCCCAAGCTGTATGCCAATTACATCAAATACAGCGACGAGAAGAAAG
CCGAGGAGTTCACCAGGCAGATTAACAGGGAGAAGGCCAAAACCGCCCTGAACGCCTACCTGAGGAACAC
CAAGTGGAATGTGATCATCAGGGAGGACCTCCTGAGAATTGACAACAAGACATGTACCCTGTTCAGAAAC
AAGGCCGTCCACCTGGAAGTGGCCAGGTATGTCCACGCCTATATCAACGACATTGCCGAGGTCAATTCCT
ACTTCCAACTGTACCATTACATCATGCAGAGAATTATCATGAATGAGAGGTACGAGAAAAGCAGCGGAAA
GGTGTCCGAGTACTTCGACGCTGTGAATGACGAGAAGAAGTACAACGATAGGCTCCTGAAACTGCTGTGT
GTGCCTTTCGGCTACTGTATCCCCAGGTTTAAGAACCTGAGCATCGAGGCCCTGTTCGATAGGAACGAGG
CCGCCAAGTTCGACAAGGAGAAAAAGAAGGTGTCCGGCAATTCCGGATCCGGACCTAAGAAAAAGAGGAA
GGTGGCGGCCGCTTACCCATACGATGTTCCAGATTACGCTGCTAGCGGCAGTGGAGAGGGCAGAGGAAGT
CTGCTAACATGCGGTGACGTCGAGGAGAATCCTGGCCCAATGACCGAGTACAAGCCCACGGTGCGCCTCG
CCACCCGCGACGACGTCCCCAGGGCCGTACGCACCCTCGCCGCCGCGTTCGCCGACTACCCCGCCACGCG
CCACACCGTCGATCCGGACCGCCACATCGAGCGGGTCACCGAGCTGCAAGAACTCTTCCTCACGCGCGTC
GGGCTCGACATCGGCAAGGTGTGGGTCGCGGACGACGGCGCCGCCGTGGCGGTCTGGACCACGCCGGAGA
GCGTCGAAGCGGGGGCGGTGTTCGCCGAGATCGGCCCGCGCATGGCCGAGTTGAGCGGTTCCCGGCTGGC
CGCGCAGCAACAGATGGAAGGCCTCCTGGCGCCGCACCGGCCCAAGGAGCCCGCGTGGTTCCTGGCCACC
GTCGGAGTCTCGCCCGACCACCAGGGCAAGGGTCTGGGCAGCGCCGTCGTGCTCCCCGGAGTGGAGGCGG
CCGAGCGCGCCGGGGTGCCCGCCTTCCTGGAGACCTCCGCGCCCCGCAACCTCCCCTTCTACGAGCGGCT
CGGCTTCACCGTCACCGCCGACGTCGAGGTGCCCGAAGGACCGCGCACCTGGTGCATGACCCGCAAGCCC
GGTGCCTGATAAGTCTAGAATAATCAACCTCTGGATTACAAAATTTGTGAAAGATTGACTGGTATTCTTA
ACTATGTTGCTCCTTTTACGCTATGTGGATACGCTGCTTTAATGCCTTTGTATCATGCTATTGCTTCCCG
TATGGCTTTCATTTTCTCCTCCTTGTATAAATCCTGGTTGCTGTCTCTTTATGAGGAGTTGTGGCCCGTT
GTCAGGCAACGTGGCGTGGTGTGCACTGTGTTTGCTGACGCAACCCCCACTGGTTGGGGCATTGCCACCA
CCTGTCAGCTCCTTTCCGGGACTTTCGCTTTCCCCCTCCCTATTGCCACGGCGGAACTCATCGCCGCCTG
CCTTGCCCGCTGCTGGACAGGGGCTCGGCTGTTGGGCACTGACAATTCCGTGGTGTTGTCGGGGAAATCA
TCGTCCTTTCCTTGGCTGCTCGCCTGTGTTGCCACCTGGATTCTGCGCGGGACGTCCTTCTGCTACGTCC
CTTCGGCCCTCAATCCAGCGGACCTTCCTTCCCGCGGCCTGCTGCCGGCTCTGCGGCCTCTTCCGCGTCT
TCGCCTTCGCCCTCAGACGAGTCGGATCTCCCTTTGGGCCGCCTCCCCGCATCGATACCGTCGACCTCGA
GACCTAGAAAAACATGGAGCAATCACAAGTAGCAATACAGCAGCTACCAATGCTGATTGTGCCTGGCTAG
AAGCACAAGAGGAGGAGGAGGTGGGTTTTCCAGTCACACCTCAGGTACCTTTAAGACCAATGACTTACAA
GGCAGCTGTAGATCTTAGCCACTTTTTAAAAGAAAAGGGGGGACTGGAAGGGCTAATTCACTCCCAACGA
AGACAAGATATCCTTGATCTGTGGATCTACCACACACAAGGCTACTTCCCTGATTGGCAGAACTACACAC
CAGGGCCAGGGATCAGATATCCACTGACCTTTGGATGGTGCTACAAGCTAGTACCAGTTGAGCAAGAGAA
GGTAGAAGAAGCCAATGAAGGAGAGAACACCCGCTTGTTACACCCTGTGAGCCTGCATGGGATGGATGAC
CCGGAGAGAGAAGTATTAGAGTGGAGGTTTGACAGCCGCCTAGCATTTCATCACATGGCCCGAGAGCTGC
ATCCGGACTGTACTGGGTCTCTCTGGTTAGACCAGATCTGAGCCTGGGAGCTCTCTGGCTAACTAGGGAA
CCCACTGCTTAAGCCTCAATAAAGCTTGCCTTGAGTGCTTCAAGTAGTGTGTGCCCGTCTGTTGTGTGAC
TCTGGTAACTAGAGATCCCTCAGACCCTTTTAGTCAGTGTGGAAAATCTCTAGCAGGGCCCGTTTAAACC
CGCTGATCAGCCTCGACTGTGCCTTCTAGTTGCCAGCCATCTGTTGTTTGCCCCTCCCCCGTGCCTTCCT
TGACCCTGGAAGGTGCCACTCCCACTGTCCTTTCCTAATAAAATGAGGAAATTGCATCGCATTGTCTGAG
TAGGTGTCATTCTATTCTGGGGGGTGGGGTGGGGCAGGACAGCAAGGGGGAGGATTGGGAAGACAATAGC
AGGCATGCTGGGGATGCGGTGGGCTCTATGGCTTCTGAGGCGGAAAGAACCAGCTGGGGCTCTAGGGGGT
ATCCCC
[124 nt withheld, positions 7077-7200]
C
[91 nt withheld, positions 7202-7292]
A
[49 nt withheld, positions 7294-7342]
CCTTTGACGTTGGAGTCCACGTTCTTT
[37 nt withheld, positions 7370-7406]
ACCCTATCTCGGTCTATTCTTTTGATTTATAAGGGATTTTGCCGATTTCGGCCTATTGGTTAAAAAATGA
GCTGATTTAACAAAAATTTAACGCGAATTAATTCTGTGGAATGTGTGTCAGTTAGGGTGTGGAAAGTCCC
CAGGCTCCCCAGCAGGCAGAAGTATGCAAAGCATGCATCTCAATTAGTCAGCAACCAGGTGTGGAAAGTC
CCCAGGCTCCCCAGCAGGCAGAAGTATGCAAAGCATGCATCTCAATTAGTCAGCAACCATAGTCCCGCCC
CTAACTCCGCCCATCCCGCCCCTAACTCCGCCCAGTTCCGCCCATTCTCCGCCCCATGGCTGACTAATTT
TTTTTATTTATGCAGAGGCCGAGGCCGCCTCTGCCTCTGAGCTATTCCAGAAGTAGTGAGGAGGCTTTTT
TGGAGGCCTAGGCTTTTGCAAAAAGCTCCCGGGAGCTTGTATATCCATTTTCGGATCTGATCAGCACGTG
TTGACAATTAATCATCGGCATAGTATATCGGCATAGTATAATACGACAAGGTGAGGAACTAAACCATGGC
CAAGTTGACCAGTGCCGTTCCGGTGCTCACCGCGCGCGACGTCGCCGGAGCGGTCGAGTTCTGGACCGAC
CGGCTCGGGTTCTCCCGGGACTTCGTGGAGGACGACTTCGCCGGTGTGGTCCGGGACGACGTGACCCTGT
TCATCAGCGCGGTCCAGGACCAGGTGGTGCCGGACAACACCCTGGCCTGGGTGTGGGTGCGCGGCCTGGA
CGAGCTGTACGCCGAGTGGTCGGAGGTCGTGTCCACGAACTTCCGGGACGCCTCCGGGCCGGCCATGACC
GAGATCGGCGAGCAGCCGTGGGGGCGGGAGTTCGCCCTGCGCGACCCGGCCGGCAACTGCGTGCACTTCG
TGGCCGAGGAGCAGGACTGACACGTGCTACGAGATTTCGATTCCACCGCCGCCTTCTATGAAAGGTTGGG
CTTCGGAATCGTTTTCCGGGACGCCGGCTGGATGATCCTCCAGCGCGGGGATCTCATGCTGGAGTTCTTC
GCCCACCCCAACTTGTTTATTGCAGCTTATAATGGTTACAAATAAAGCAATAGCATCACAAATTTCACAA
ATAAAGCATTTTTTTCACTGCATTCTAGTTGTGGTTTGTCCAAACTCATCAATGTATCTTATCATGTCTG
TATACCGTCGACCTCTAGCTAGAGCTTGGCGTAATCATGGTCATAGCTGTTTCCTGTGTGAAATTGTTAT
CCGCTCACAATTCCACACAACATACGAGCCGGAAGCATAAAGTGTAAAGCCTGGGGTGCCTAATGAGTGA
GCTAACTCACATTAATTGCGTTGCGCTCACTGCCCGCTTTCCAGTCGGGAAACCTGTCGTGCCAGCTGCA
TTAATGAATCGGCCAACGCGCGGGGAGAGGCGGTTTGCGTATTGGGCGCTCTTCCGCTTCCTCGCTCACT
GACTCGCTGCGCTCGGTCGTTCGGCTGCGGCGAGCGGTATCAGCTCACTCAAAGGCGGTAATACGGTTAT
CCACAGAATCAGGGGATAACGCAGGAAAGAACATGTGAGCAAAAGGCCAGCAAAAGGCCAGGAACCGTAA
AAAGGCCGCGTTGCTGGCGTTTTTCCATAGGCTCCGCCCCCCTGACGAGCATCACAAAAATCGACGCTCA
AGTCAGAGGTGGCGAAACCCGACAGGACTATAAAGATACCAGGCGTTTCCCCCTGGAAGCTCCCTCGTGC
GCTCTCCTGTTCCGACCCTGCCGCTTACCGGATACCTGTCCGCCTTTCTCCCTTCGGGAAGCGTGGCGCT
TTCTCATAGCTCACGCTGTAGGTATCTCAGTTCGGTGTAGGTCGTTCGCTCCAAGCTGGGCTGTGTGCAC
GAACCCCCCGTTCAGCCCGACCGCTGCGCCTTATCCGGTAACTATCGTCTTGAGTCCAACCCGGTAAGAC
ACGACTTATCGCCACTGGCAGCAGCCACTGGTAACAGGATTAGCAGAGCGAGGTATGTAGGCGGTGCTAC
AGAGTTCTTGAAGTGGTGGCCTAACTACGGCTACACTAGAAGAACAGTATTTGGTATCTGCGCTCTGCTG
AAGCCAGTTACCTTCGGAAAAAGAGTTGGTAGCTCTTGATCCGGCAAACAAACCACCGCTGGTAGCGGTG
GTTTTTTTGTTTGCAAGCAGCAGATTACGCGCAGAAAAAAAGGATCTCAAGAAGATCCTTTGATCTTTTC
TACGGGGTCTGACGCTCAGTGGAACGAAAACTCACGTTAAGGGATTTTGGTCATGAGATTATCAAAAAGG
ATCTTCACCTAGATCCTTTTAAATTAAAAATGAAGTTTTAAATCAATCTAAAGTATATATGAGTAAACTT
GGTCTGACAGTTACCAATGCTTAATCAGTGAGGCACCTATCTCAGCGATCTGTCTATTTCGTTCATCCAT
AGTTGCCTGACTCCCCGTCGTGTAGATAACTACGATACGGGAGGGCTTACCATCTGGCCCCAGTGCTGCA
ATGATACCGCGAGACCCACGCTCACCGGCTCCAGATTTATCAGCAATAAACCAGCCAGCCGGAAGGGCCG
AGCGCAGAAGTGGTCCTGCAACTTTATCCGCCTCCATCCAGTCTATTAATTGTTGCCGGGAAGCTAGAGT
AAGTAGTTCGCCAGTTAATAGTTTGCGCAACGTTGTTGCCATTGCTACAGGCATCGTGGTGTCACGCTCG
TCGTTTGGTATGGCTTCATTCAGCTCCGGTTCCCAACGATCAAGGCGAGTTACATGATCCCCCATGTTGT
GCAAAAAAGCGGTTAGCTCCTTCGGTCCTCCGATCGTTGTCAGAAGTAAGTTGGCCGCAGTGTTATCACT
CATGGTTATGGCAGCACTGCATAATTCTCTTACTGTCATGCCATCCGTAAGATGCTTTTCTGTGACTGGT
GAGTACTCAACCAAGTCATTCTGAGAATAGTGTATGCGGCGACCGAGTTGCTCTTGCCCGGCGTCAATAC
GGGATAATACCGCGCCACATAGCAGAACTTTAAAAGTGCTCATCATTGGAAAACGTTCTTCGGGGCGAAA
ACTCTCAAGGATCTTACCGCTGTTGAGATCCAGTTCGATGTAACCCACTCGTGCACCCAACTGATCTTCA
GCATCTTTTACTTTCACCAGCGTTTCTGGGTGAGCAAAAACAGGAAGGCAAAATGCCGCAAAAAAGGGAA
TAAGGGCGACACGGAAATGTTGAATACTCATACTCTTCCTTTTTCAATATTATTGAAGCATTTATCAGGG
TTATTGTCTCATGAGCGGATACATATTTGAATGTATTTAGAAAAATAAACAAATAGGGGTTCCGCGCACA
TTTCCCCGAAAAGTGCCACCTGACGTCGACGGATCGGGAGATCTCCCGATCCCCTATGGTGCACTCTCAG
TACAATCTGCTCTGATGCCGCATAGTTAAGCCAGTATCTGCTCCCTGCTTGTGTGTTGGAGGTCGCTGAG
TAGTGCGCGAGCAAAATTTAAGCTACAACAAGGCAAGGCTTGACCGACAATTGCATGAAGAATCTGCTTA
GGGTTAGGCGTTTTGCGCTGCTTCGCGATGTACGGGCCAGATATACGCGTTGACATTGATTATTGACTAG
TTATTAATAGTAATCAATTACGGGGTCATTAGTTCATAGCCCATATATGGAGTTCCGCGTTACATAACTT
ACGGTAAATGGCCCGCCTGGCTGACCGCCCAACGACCCCCGCCCATTGACGTCAATAATGACGTATGTTC
CCATAGTAACGCCAATAGGGACTTTCCATTGACGTCAATGGGTGGAGTATTTACGGTAAACTGCCCACTT
GGCAGTACATCAAGTGTATCATATGCCAAGTACGCCCCCTATTGACGTCAATGACGGTAAATGGCCCGCC
TGGCATTATGCCCAGTACATGACCTTATGGGACTTTCCTACTTGGCAGTACATCTACGTATTAGTCATCG
CTATTACCATGGTGATGCGGTTTTGGCAGTACATCAATGGGCGTGGATAGCGGTTTGACTCACGGGGATT
TCCAAGTCTCCACCCCATTGACGTCAATGGGAGTTTGTTTTGGCACCAAAATCAACGGGACTTTCCAAAA
TGTCGTAACAACTCCGCCCCATTGACGCAAATGGGCGGTAGGCGTGTACGGTGGGAGGTCTATATAAGCA
GCGCGTTTTGCCTGTACTGGGTCTCTCTGGTTAGACCAGATCTGAGCCTGGGAGCTCTCTGGCTAACTAG
GGAACCCACTGCTTAAGCCTCAATAAAGCTTGCCTTGAGTGCTTCAAGTAGTGTGTGCCCGTCTGTTGTG
TGACTCTGGTAACTAGAGATCCCTCAGACCCTTTTAGTCAGTGTGGAAAATCTCTAGCAGTGGCGCCCGA
ACAGGGACTTGAAAGCGAAAGGGAAACCAGAGGAGCTCTCTCGACGCAGGACTCGGCTTGCTGAAGCGCG
CACGGCAAGAGGCGAGGGGCGGCGACTGGTGAGTACGCCAAAAATTTTGACTAGCGGAGGCTAGAAGGAG
AGAGATGGGTGCGAGAGCGTCAGTATTAAGCGGGGGAGAATTAGATCGCGATGGGAAAAAATTCGGTTAA
GGCCAGGGGGAAAGAAAAAATATAAATTAAAACATATAGTATGGGCAAGCAGGGAGCTAGAACGATTCGC
AGTTAATCCTGGCCTGTTAGAAACATCAGAAGGCTGTAGACAAATACTGGGACAGCTACAACCATCCCTT
CAGACAGGATCAGAAGAACTTAGATCATTATATAATACAGTAGCAACCCTCTATTGTGTGCATCAAAGGA
TAGAGATAAAAGACACCAAGGAAGCTTTAGACAAGATAGAGGAAGAGCAAAACAAAAGTAAGACCACCGC
ACAGCAAGCGGCCGCTGATCTTCAGACCTGGAGGAGGAGATATGAGGGACAATTGGAGAAGTGAATTATA
TAAATATAAAGTAGTAAAAATTGAACCATTAGGAGTAGCACCCACCAAGGCAAAGAGAAGAGTGGTGCAG
AGAGAAAAAAGAGCAGTGGGAATAGGAGCTTTGTTCCTTGGGTTCTTGGGAGCAGCAGGAAGCACTATGG
GCGCAGCGTCAATGACGCTGACGGTACAGGCCAGACAATTATTGTCTGGTATAGTGCAGCAGCAGAACAA
TTTGCTGAGGGCTATTGAGGCGCAACAGCATCTGTTGCAACTCACAGTCTGGGGCATCAAGCAGCTCCAG
GCAAGAATCCTGGCTGTGGAAAGATACCTAAAGGATCAACAGCTCCTGGGGATTTGGGGTTGCTCTGGAA
AACTCATTTGCACCACTGCTGTGCCTTGGAATGCTAGTTGGAGTAATAAATCTCTGGAACAGATTTGGAA
TCACACGACCTGGATGGAGTGGGACAGAGAAATTAACAATTACACAAGCTTAATACACTCCTTAATTGAA
GAATCGCAAAACCAGCAAGAAAAGAATGAACAAGAATTATTGGAATTAGATAAATGGGCAAGTTTGTGGA
ATTGGTTTAACATAACAAATTGGCTGTGGTATATAAAATTATTCATAATGATAGTAGGAGGCTTGGTAGG
TTTAAGAATAGTTTTTGCTGTACTTTCTATAGTGAATAGAGTTAGGCAGGGATATTCACCATTATCGTTT
CAGACCCACCTCCCAACCCCGAGGGGACCCGACAGGCCCGAAGGAATAGAAGAAGAAGGTGGAGAGAGAG
ACAGAGACAGATCCATTCGATTA
Features (pLannotate 1.2.2; 34 found; start..end, strand, type, name):
     61..178     +  misc_feature   cPPT/CTS: central polypurine tract and central termination sequence of HIV-1
    220..460     +  promoter       U6 promoter: RNA polymerase III promoter for human U6 snRNA
    470..499     +  misc_RNA       RfxCas13d DR30: 5' processed 30-base direct repeat for an RfxCas13d gRNA (Konermann et al., 2018)
    537..603     +  CDS            small t antigen (fragment): SV40 (simian virus 40) small t antigen
    610..1788    +  promoter       EF-1α promoter: strong constitutive promoter for human elongation factor EF-1α
   1837..4734    +  CDS            RfxCas13d: RNA-targeting Type VI CRISPR protein from Ruminococcus flavefaciens strain XPD3002 (Konermann et al., 2018)
   4774..4800    +  CDS            3xHA (fragment): three tandem HA epitope tags
   4870..5469    +  CDS            PuroR (fragment): puromycin N-acetyltransferase; pac from Streptomyces; confers resistance to puromycin
   5482..6070    +  misc_feature   WPRE: woodchuck hepatitis virus posttranscriptional regulatory element
   6007..6588    +  CDS            nef (fragment): NEF_HV1H2 - Experimental evidence at protein level: Swiss-Prot protein existence level 1. Extracellular Nef protein targets CD4(+) T-lymphocytes for apoptosis by interacting with CXCR4 surface receptors. From Human immunodeficiency virus type 1 group M subtype B (isolate HXB2) (HIV-1).
   6595..6775    +  LTR            5' LTR (truncated): truncated 5' long terminal repeat (LTR) from HIV-1
   6807..7031    +  polyA_signal   bGH poly(A) signal: bovine growth hormone polyadenylation signal
   7035..7056    +  promoter       SV40 promoter (fragment): SV40 enhancer and early promoter
   7077..7505    +  rep_origin     f1 ori (sequence partly withheld): f1 bacteriophage origin of replication; arrow indicates direction of (+) strand synthesis
   7519..7848    +  promoter       SV40 promoter: SV40 enhancer and early promoter
   7896..7943    +  promoter       EM7 promoter: synthetic bacterial promoter&nbsp
   7962..8336    +  CDS            BleoR: antibiotic-binding protein; Sh ble from Streptoalloteichus hindustanus; confers resistance to bleomycin, phleomycin, and Zeocin™
   8346..8471    +  CDS            ble (fragment): BLE_KLEPN - Experimental evidence at protein level: Swiss-Prot protein existence level 1. Binding protein with a strong affinity to the bleomycin family of antibiotics. Binds to CL990; an antimitotic-antibiotic compound. From Klebsiella pneumoniae.
   8466..8587    +  polyA_signal   SV40 poly(A) signal: SV40 polyadenylation signal
   8658..8680    -  protein_bind   lac operator (fragment): The lac repressor binds to the lac operator to inhibit transcription in E. coli. This inhibition can be relieved by adding lactose or isopropyl-β-D-thiogalactopyranoside (IPTG). lac repressor encoded by lacI
   8684..8714    -  promoter       lac promoter: promoter for the E. coli lac operon
   8729..8750    -  protein_bind   CAP binding site: CAP binding activates transcription in the presence of cAMP. E. coli catabolite activator protein
   8763..8855    -  CDS            lacI (fragment): lac repressor; lacI; The lac repressor binds to the lac operator to inhibit transcription in E. coli. This inhibition can be relieved by adding lactose or isopropyl-β-D-thiogalactopyranoside (IPTG).
   9038..9626    -  rep_origin     ori: high-copy-number ColE1/pMB1/pBR322/pUC origin of replication
   9797..10657   -  CDS            AmpR: β-lactamase; bla; confers resistance to ampicillin, carbenicillin, and related antibiotics
  10658..10762   -  promoter       AmpR promoter: bla
  10821..10873   -  misc_feature   bom (fragment): basis of mobility region from pBR322
  11028..11407   +  enhancer       CMV enhancer: human cytomegalovirus immediate early enhancer
  11408..11607   +  promoter       CMV promoter: human cytomegalovirus (CMV) immediate early promoter
  11625..11805   +  LTR            5' LTR (truncated): truncated 5' long terminal repeat (LTR) from HIV-1
  11852..11977   +  misc_feature   HIV-1 Ψ: packaging signal of human immunodeficiency virus type 1
  11961..12324   +  CDS            HIV-1 gag (fragment): gag protein from human immunodeficiency virus 1; gag
  12470..12703   +  misc_feature   RRE: The Rev response element (RRE) of HIV-1 allows for Rev-dependent mRNA export from the nucleus to the cytoplasm.
  13080..11      +  CDS            Rev (fragment) (across the origin): human immunodeficiency virus 1 (HIV-1) Rev protein; rev; enhances nuclear export of unspliced and incompletely spliced viral mRNAs
