[The description below was written by a language model from this plasmid's Addgene catalogue record and pLannotate feature annotations shown in this document.]
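Description:
pAK_DR30_EF1a_CasRx_Puro is a 13.2 kb lentiviral transfer plasmid that delivers both the RNA-targeting CRISPR effector CasRx (RfxCas13d, from Ruminococcus flavefaciens XPD3002) and its guide RNA from a single vector. It was built by Gibson cloning and derives from the EF1a-CasRx-2A-EGFP plasmid pXR001. In bacteria it is maintained through a high-copy ColE1/pUC-type origin with ampicillin resistance (AmpR). An f1 origin is also present, along with an SV40/EM7-driven BleoR cassette that lies outside the viral genome.

The viral portion begins with a CMV enhancer/promoter fused to a truncated HIV-1 5' LTR, which drives genomic RNA production in packaging cells. This is followed by the Ψ packaging signal with a partial gag sequence, the RRE for Rev-dependent nuclear export, and the cPPT/CTS. Two expression units sit between these elements and the downstream truncated LTR. The first is a human U6 Pol III promoter followed by the 30-base processed RfxCas13d direct repeat (DR30), which provides the guide scaffold; a spacer would presumably be placed after it, although the record does not describe the cloning site or any specific spacer. The second is an EF-1α promoter driving the 2,898 bp CasRx coding sequence, an annotated HA-tag fragment, and puromycin N-acetyltransferase linked through T2A, so the nuclease and the selection marker are translated from a single transcript as separate proteins. A WPRE follows to enhance transcript expression, and a bGH polyadenylation signal lies beyond the 3' LTR.

The construct is intended for transducing mammalian cells, selecting stable integrants with puromycin, and performing Cas13d-mediated RNA targeting without the need for a separate guide vector.
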