Addgene plasmid #134842: pAK_DR30_EF1a_CasRx_Puro
Purpose: Lentiviral all in one expression of CasRx and guideRNA
Depositing lab: Michael Yaffe. Depositing organization: Massachusetts Institute of Technology.
Backbone
  Vector backbone: pXR001: EF1a-CasRx-2A-EGFP
  Backbone manufacturer: Patrick Hsu Lab
  Vector type: Mammalian Expression, Lentiviral, CRISPR
  Selectable markers: Puromycin
Growth in bacteria
  Bacterial resistance: Ampicillin, 100 μg/mL
  Growth temperature: 30°C
  Growth strain: NEB Stable
  Copy number: High Copy
Gene/Insert
  Gene/Insert name: RfxCas13d (alt name: CasRx)
  Insert size (bp): 2898
  Promoter: EF1a
  Tag / fusion protein: T2A Puromycin (C terminal on insert)
  Cloning method: Gibson Cloning
  Sequencing primers: 5′ TCAAGCCTCAGACAGTGGTTC
Resource information
  A portion of this plasmid was derived from a plasmid made by: Patrick Hsu
Terms and licenses: Academic/Nonprofit Terms; Industry Terms: Not Available to Industry
How to cite: pAK_DR30_EF1a_CasRx_Puro was a gift from Michael Yaffe (Addgene plasmid # 134842 ; http://n2t.net/addgene:134842 ; RRID:Addgene_134842)
